>Addgene plasmid #179694 | pH6-MBP-TEV-BirA | addgene full sequence | sequence record 352195 | Addgene NGS Result
CCGACACCATCGAATGGTGCAAAACCTTTCGCGGTATGGCATGATAGCGCCCGGAAGAGAGTCAATTCAG
GGTGGTGAATGTGAAACCAGTAACGTTATACGATGTCGCAGAGTATGCCGGTGTCTCTTATCAGACCGTT
TCCCGCGTGGTGAACCAGGCCAGCCACGTTTCTGCGAAAACGCGGGAAAAAGTGGAAGCGGCGATGGCGG
AGCTGAATTACATTCCCAACCGCGTGGCACAACAACTGGCGGGCAAACAGTCGTTGCTGATTGGCGTTGC
CACCTCCAGTCTGGCCCTGCACGCGCCGTCGCAAATTGTCGCGGCGATTAAATCTCGCGCCGATCAACTG
GGTGCCAGCGTGGTGGTGTCGATGGTAGAACGAAGCGGCGTCGAAGCCTGTAAAGCGGCGGTGCACAATC
TTCTCGCGCAACGCGTCAGTGGGCTGATCATTAACTATCCGCTGGATGACCAGGATGCCATTGCTGTGGA
AGCTGCCTGCACTAATGTTCCGGCGTTATTTCTTGATGTCTCTGACCAGACACCCATCAACAGTATTATT
TTCTCCCATGAAGACGGTACGCGACTGGGCGTGGAGCATCTGGTCGCATTGGGTCACCAGCAAATCGCGC
TGTTAGCGGGCCCATTAAGTTCTGTCTCGGCGCGTCTGCGTCTGGCTGGCTGGCATAAATATCTCACTCG
CAATCAAATTCAGCCGATAGCGGAACGGGAAGGCGACTGGAGTGCCATGTCCGGTTTTCAACAAACCATG
CAAATGCTGAATGAGGGCATCGTTCCCACTGCGATGCTGGTTGCCAACGATCAGATGGCGCTGGGCGCAA
TGCGCGCCATTACCGAGTCCGGGCTGCGCGTTGGTGCGGATATCTCAGTAGTGGGATACGACGATACCGA
AGACAGCTCATGTTATATCCCGCCGTTAACCACCATCAAACAGGATTTTCGCCTGCTGGGGCAAACCAGC
GTGGACCGCTTGCTGCAACTCTCTCAGGGCCAGGCGGTGAAGGGCAATCAGCTGTTGCCCGTCTCACTGG
TGAAAAGAAAAACCACCCTGGCGCCCAATACGCAAACCGCCTCTCCCCGCGCGTTGGCCGATTCATTAAT
GCAGCTGGCACGACAGGTTTCCCGACTGGAAAGCGGGCAGTGAGCGCAACGCAATTAATGTAAGTTAGCT
CACTCATTAGGCACAATTCTCATGTTTGACAGCTTATCATCGACTGCACGGTGCACCAATGCTTCTGGCG
TCAGGCAGCCATCGGAAGCTGTGGTATGGCTGTGCAGGTCGTAAATCACTGCATAATTCGTGTCGCTCAA
GGCGCACTCCCGTTCTGGATAATGTTTTTTGCGCCGACATCATAACGGTTCTGGCAAATATTCTGAAATG
AGCTGTTGACAATTAATCATCGGCTCGTATAATGTGTGGAATTGTGAGCGGATAACAATTTCACACAGGA
AACAGCCAGTCCGTTTAGGTGTTTTCACGAGCACTTCACCAACAAGGACCATAGCATATGGGCAGCAGCC
ATCATCATCATCATCACAGCAGCGGCCTGGTGCCGCGCGGCAGCCATATGAAAATCGAAGAAGGTAAACT
GGTAATCTGGATTAACGGCGATAAAGGCTATAACGGTCTCGCTGAAGTCGGTAAGAAATTCGAGAAAGAT
ACCGGAATTAAAGTCACCGTTGAGCATCCGGATAAACTGGAAGAGAAATTCCCACAGGTTGCGGCAACTG
GCGATGGCCCTGACATTATCTTCTGGGCACACGACCGCTTTGGTGGCTACGCTCAATCTGGCCTGTTGGC
TGAAATCACCCCGGACAAAGCGTTCCAGGACAAGCTGTATCCGTTTACCTGGGATGCCGTACGTTACAAC
GGCAAGCTGATTGCTTACCCGATCGCTGTTGAAGCGTTATCGCTGATTTATAACAAAGATCTGCTGCCGA
ACCCGCCAAAAACCTGGGAAGAGATCCCGGCGCTGGATAAAGAACTGAAAGCGAAAGGTAAGAGCGCGCT
GATGTTCAACCTGCAAGAACCGTACTTCACCTGGCCGCTGATTGCTGCTGACGGGGGTTATGCGTTCAAG
TATGAAAACGGCAAGTACGACATTAAAGACGTGGGCGTGGATAACGCTGGCGCGAAAGCGGGTCTGACCT
TCCTGGTTGACCTGATTAAAAACAAACACATGAATGCAGACACCGATTACTCCATCGCAGAAGCTGCCTT
TAATAAAGGCGAAACAGCGATGACCATCAACGGCCCGTGGGCATGGTCCAACATCGACACCAGCAAAGTG
AATTATGGTGTAACGGTACTGCCGACCTTCAAGGGTCAACCATCCAAACCGTTCGTTGTCGTGCTGAGCG
CAGGTATTAACGCCGCCAGTCCGAACAAAGAGCTGGCAAAAGAGTTCCTCGAAAACTATCTGCTGACTGA
TGAAGGTCTGGAAGCGGTTAATAAAGACAAACCGCTGGGTGCCGTAGCGCTGAAGTCTTACGAGGAAGAG
TTGGCGAAAGATCCACGTATTGCCGCCACTATGGAAAACGCCCAGAAAGGTGAAATCATGCCGAACATCC
CGCAGATGTCCGCTTTCTGGTATGCCGTGCGTACTGCGGTGATCAACGCCGCCAGCGGTCGTCAGACTGT
CGATGAAGCCCTGAAAGACGCGCAGACTAATTCGAGCTCAGAGAACCTGTATTTCCAGGGAAAGGATAAC
ACCGTGCCACTGAAATTGATTGCCCTGTTAGCGAACGGTGAATTTCACTCTGGCGAGCAGTTGGGTGAAA
CGCTGGGAATGAGCCGGGCGGCTATTAATAAACACATTCAGACACTGCGTGACTGGGGCGTTGATGTCTT
TACCGTTCCGGGTAAAGGATACAGCCTGCCTGAGCCTATCCAGTTACTTAATGCTAAACAGATATTGGGT
CAGCTGGATGGCGGTAGTGTAGCCGTGCTGCCAGTGATTGACTCCACGAATCAGTACCTTCTTGATCGTA
TCGGAGAGCTTAAATCGGGCGATGCTTGCATTGCAGAATACCAGCAGGCTGGCCGTGGTCGCCGGGGTCG
GAAATGGTTTTCGCCTTTTGGCGCAAACTTATATTTGTCGATGTTCTGGCGTCTGGAACAAGGCCCGGCG
GCGGCGATTGGTTTAAGTCTGGTTATCGGTATCGTGATGGCGGAAGTATTACGCAAGCTGGGTGCAGATA
AAGTTCGTGTTAAATGGCCTAATGACCTCTATCTGCAGGATCGCAAGCTGGCAGGCATTCTGGTGGAGCT
GACTGGCAAAACTGGCGATGCGGCGCAAATAGTCATTGGAGCCGGGATCAACATGGCAATGCGCCGTGTT
GAAGAGAGTGTCGTTAATCAGGGGTGGATCACGCTGCAGGAAGCGGGGATCAATCTCGATCGTAATACGT
TGGCGGCCATGCTAATACGTGAATTACGTGCTGCGTTGGAACTCTTCGAACAAGAAGGATTGGCACCTTA
TCTGTCGCGCTGGGAAAAGCTGGATAATTTTATTAATCGCCCAGTGAAACTTATCATTGGTGATAAAGAA
ATATTTGGCATTTCACGCGGAATAGACAAACAGGGGGCTTTATTACTTGAGCAGGATGGAATAATAAAAC
CCTGGATGGGCGGTGAAATATCCCTGCGTAGTGCAGAAAAATAATGAAGCTTGGCACTGGCCGTCGTTTT
ACAACGTCGTGACTGGGAAAACCCTGGCGTTACCCAACTTAATCGCCTTGCAGCACATCCCCCTTTCGCC
AGCTGGCGTAATAGCGAAGAGGCCCGCACCGATCGCCCTTCCCAACAGTTGCGCAGCCTGAATGGCGAAT
GGCAGCTTGGCTGTTTTGGCGGATGAGATAAGATTTTCAGCCTGATACAGATTAAATCAGAACGCAGAAG
CGGTCTGATAAAACAGAATTTGCCTGGCGGCAGTAGCGCGGTGGTCCCACCTGACCCCATGCCGAACTCA
GAAGTGAAACGCCGTAGCGCCGATGGTAGTGTGGGGTCTCCCCATGCGAGAGTAGGGAACTGCCAGGCAT
CAAATAAAACGAAAGGCTCAGTCGAAAGACTGGGCCTTTCGTTTTATCTGTTGTTTGTCGGTGAACGCTC
TCCTGAGTAGGACAAATCCGCCGGGAGCGGATTTGAACGTTGCGAAGCAACGGCCCGGAGGGTGGCGGGC
AGGACGCCCGCCATAAACTGCCAGGCATCAAATTAAGCAGAAGGCCATCCTGACGGATGGCCTTTTTGCG
TTTCTACAAACTCTTTTGTTTATTTTTCTAAATACATTCAAATATGTATCCGCTCATGAGACAATAACCC
TGATAAATGCTTCAATAATATTGAAAAAGGAAGAGTATGAGTATTCAACATTTCCGTGTCGCCCTTATTC
CCTTTTTTGCGGCATTTTGCCTTCCTGTTTTTGCTCACCCAGAAACGCTGGTGAAAGTAAAAGATGCTGA
AGATCAGTTGGGTGCACGAGTGGGTTACATCGAACTGGATCTCAACAGCGGTAAGATCCTTGAGAGTTTT
CGCCCCGAAGAACGTTTCCCAATGATGAGCACTTTTAAAGTTCTGCTATGTGGCGCGGTATTATCCCGTG
TTGACGCCGGGCAAGAGCAACTCGGTCGCCGCATACACTATTCTCAGAATGACTTGGTTGAGTACTCACC
AGTCACAGAAAAGCATCTTACGGATGGCATGACAGTAAGAGAATTATGCAGTGCTGCCATAACCATGAGT
GATAACACTGCGGCCAACTTACTTCTGACAACGATCGGAGGACCGAAGGAGCTAACCGCTTTTTTGCACA
ACATGGAGGATCATGTAACTCGCCTTGATCGTTGGGAACCGGAGCTGAATGAAGCCATACCAAACGACGA
GCGTGACACCACGATGCCTGTAGCAATGGCAACAACGTTGCGCAAACTATTAACTGGCGAACTACTTACT
CTAGCTTCCCGGCAACAATTAATAGACTGGATGGAGGCGGATAAAGTTGCAGGACCACTTCTGCGCTCGG
CCCTTCCGGCTGGCTGGTTTATTGCTGATAAATCTGGAGCCGGTGAGCGTGGGTCTCGCGGTATCATTGC
AGCACTGGGGCCAGATGGTAAGCCCTCCCGTATCGTAGTTATCTACACGACGGGGAGTCAGGCAACTATG
GATGAACGAAATAGACAGATCGCTGAGATAGGTGCCTCACTGATTAAGCATTGGTAACTGTCAGACCAAG
TTTACTCATATATACTTTAGATTGATT
[38 nt withheld, positions 5278-5315]
A
[37 nt withheld, positions 5317-5353]
ATTTTGTTAAAATTCGCGTTAAATTTTTGTTAAATCAGCTCATTTTTTAACCAATAGGCCGAAATCGGCA
AAATCCCTTATAAATCAAAAGAATAGACCGAGATAGGGT
[37 nt withheld, positions 5463-5499]
AAAGAACGTGGACTCCAACGTCAAAGG
[141 nt withheld, positions 5527-5667]
G
[125 nt withheld, positions 5669-5793]
AAAGGATCTAGGTGAAGATCCTTTTTGATAATCTCATGACCAAAATCCCTTAACGTGAGTTTTCGTTCCA
CTGAGCGTCAGACCCCGTAGAAAAGATCAAAGGATCTTCTTGAGATCCTTTTTTTCTGCGCGTAATCTGC
TGCTTGCAAACAAAAAAACCACCGCTACCAGCGGTGGTTTGTTTGCCGGATCAAGAGCTACCAACTCTTT
TTCCGAAGGTAACTGGCTTCAGCAGAGCGCAGATACCAAATACTGTCCTTCTAGTGTAGCCGTAGTTAGG
CCACCACTTCAAGAACTCTGTAGCACCGCCTACATACCTCGCTCTGCTAATCCTGTTACCAGTGGCTGCT
GCCAGTGGCGATAAGTCGTGTCTTACCGGGTTGGACTCAAGACGATAGTTACCGGATAAGGCGCAGCGGT
CGGGCTGAACGGGGGGTTCGTGCACACAGCCCAGCTTGGAGCGAACGACCTACACCGAACTGAGATACCT
ACAGCGTGAGCTATGAGAAAGCGCCACGCTTCCCGAAGGGAGAAAGGCGGACAGGTATCCGGTAAGCGGC
AGGGTCGGAACAGGAGAGCGCACGAGGGAGCTTCCAGGGGGAAACGCCTGGTATCTTTATAGTCCTGTCG
GGTTTCGCCACCTCTGACTTGAGCGTCGATTTTTGTGATGCTCGTCAGGGGGGCGGAGCCTATGGAAAAA
CGCCAGCAACGCGGCCTTTTTACGGTTCCTGGCCTTTTGCTGGCCTTTTGCTCACATGTTCTTTCCTGCG
TTATCCCCTGATTCTGTGGATAACCGTATTACCGCCTTTGAGTGAGCTGATACCGCTCGCCGCAGCCGAA
CGACCGAGCGCAGCGAGTCAGTGAGCGAGGAAGCGGAAGAGCGCCTGATGCGGTATTTTCTCCTTACGCA
TCTGTGCGGTATTTCACACCGCATATATGGTGCACTCTCAGTACAATCTGCTCTGATGCCGCATAGTTAA
GCCAGTATACACTCCGCTATCGCTACGTGACTGGGTCATGGCTGCGCCCCGACACCCGCCAACACCCGCT
GACGCGCCCTGACGGGCTTGTCTGCTCCCGGCATCCGCTTACAGACAAGCTGTGACCGTCTCCGGGAGCT
GCATGTGTCAGAGGTTTTCACCGTCATCACCGAAACGCGCGAGGCAGCTGCGGTAAAGCTCATCAGCGTG
GTCGTGCAGCGATTCACAGATGTCTGCCTGTTCATCCGCGTCCAGCTCGTTGAGTTTCTCCAGAAGCGTT
AATGTCTGGCTTCTGATAAAGCGGGCCATGTTAAGGGCGGTTTTTTCCTGTTTGGTCACTGATGCCTCCG
TGTAAGGGGGATTTCTGTTCATGGGGGTAATGATACCGATGAAACGAGAGAGGATGCTCACGATACGGGT
TACTGATGATGAACATGCCCGGTTACTGGAACGTTGTGAGGGTAAACAACTGGCGGTATGGATGCGGCGG
GACCAGAGAAAAATCACTCAGGGTCAATGCCAGCGCTTCGTTAATACAGATGTAGGTGTTCCACAGGGTA
GCCAGCAGCATCCTGCGATGCAGATCCGGAACATAATGGTGCAGGGCGCTGACTTCCGCGTTTCCAGACT
TTACGAAACACGGAAACCGAAGACCATTCATGTTGTTGCTCAGGTCGCAGACGTTTTGCAGCAGCAGTCG
CTTCACGTTCGCTCGCGTATCGGTGATTCATTCTGCTAACCAGTAAGGCAACCCCGCCAGCCTAGCCGGG
TCCTCAACGACAGGAGCACGATCATGCGCACCCGTGGCCAGGACCCAACGCTGCCCGAAATT
Features (pLannotate 1.2.2; 21 found; start..end, strand, type, name):
      3..80      +  promoter       lacIq promoter: lacI (mutant); In the lacIq allele, a single base change in the promoter boosts expression of the lacI gene about 10-fold.
     81..1163    +  CDS            lacI: lac repressor; lacI; The lac repressor binds to the lac operator to inhibit transcription in E. coli. This inhibition can be relieved by adding lactose or isopropyl-β-D-thiogalactopyranoside (IPTG).
   1176..1197    +  protein_bind   CAP binding site: CAP binding activates transcription in the presence of cAMP. E. coli catabolite activator protein
   1216..1233    +  promoter       tet promoter (fragment): E. coli promoter for tetracycline efflux protein gene
   1406..1434    +  promoter       tac promoter: strong E. coli promoter; hybrid between the trp and lac UV5 promoters
   1442..1458    +  protein_bind   lac operator: The lac repressor binds to the lac operator to inhibit transcription in E. coli. This inhibition can be relieved by adding lactose or isopropyl-β-D-thiogalactopyranoside (IPTG). lac repressor encoded by lacI
   1540..1556    +  CDS            capTEV™ (fragment): composite tag for in vivo biotinylation, TEV protease cleavage, and 6xHis tagging
   1567..1584    +  CDS            thrombin site: thrombin recognition and cleavage site
   1588..2688    +  CDS            MBP: maltose binding protein from E. coli; malE (mutated); This version of the gene does not encode a signal sequence, so MBP will remain in the cytosol.
   2722..3684    +  CDS            BirA: E. coli biotin protein ligase; birA
   3695..3849    +  CDS            lacZα (fragment): LacZα fragment of β-galactosidase; lacZ fragment
   3942..4057    +  ncRNA          5S rRNA: Accession: RF00001 - 5S ribosomal RNA
   4061..4147    +  terminator     rrnB T1 terminator: Escherichia coli rrnB; transcription terminator T1 from the E. coli rrnB gene
   4239..4266    +  terminator     rrnB T2 terminator: transcription terminator T2 from the E. coli rrnB gene
   4285..4376    +  promoter       AmpR promoter: bla
   4377..5237    +  CDS            AmpR: β-lactamase; bla; confers resistance to ampicillin, carbenicillin, and related antibiotics
   5279..5792    -  rep_origin     M13 ori (sequence partly withheld): M13 bacteriophage origin of replication; arrow indicates direction of (+) strand synthesis
   5903..6491    +  rep_origin     ori: high-copy-number ColE1/pMB1/pBR322/pUC origin of replication
   6677..6819    -  misc_feature   bom: basis of mobility region from pBR322
   6921..7112    -  CDS            rop: Rop protein, which maintains plasmids at low copy number; rop
   7129..7509    +  CDS            YPB1_ECOLX: Protein predicted: Swiss-Prot protein existence level 4. From Escherichia coli.
