[The description below was written by a language model from this plasmid's Addgene catalogue record and pLannotate feature annotations shown in this document.]
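Description:
pH6-MBP-TEV-BirA is a 7,605 bp bacterial expression plasmid built on the pMAL-C2 backbone for producing the Escherichia coli K12 biotin protein ligase BirA as a soluble, affinity-tagged fusion. It is propagated in E. coli through a ColE1/pMB1-type origin accompanied by the pBR322 bom region and the rop gene, which moderates copy number, and it is selected with ampicillin through the β-lactamase (AmpR) cassette. An M13 phage origin is also present, allowing single-stranded DNA production with helper phage.

Expression is driven by the hybrid tac promoter under control of a downstream lac operator. The plasmid carries its own lacI gene behind the up-mutated lacIq promoter, so transcription stays repressed until it is induced with IPTG. The open reading frame begins with a His6 tag and a thrombin cleavage site, which the depositor added to the N-terminus of MBP. This is followed by maltose binding protein lacking its signal sequence, so the fusion remains cytosolic, and then by the BirA coding sequence, which was inserted by Gibson cloning. The plasmid name indicates a TEV protease site between MBP and BirA. The feature table does not annotate one, although a short unannotated linker separates the two coding regions. A residual lacZα fragment from the backbone lies downstream, and the rrnB T1 and T2 terminators end the transcript.

The stated purpose is to express His6-tagged MBP-BirA. The tags permit purification by nickel or amylose affinity, and MBP generally aids solubility. Purified BirA is commonly used for site-specific enzymatic biotinylation of proteins carrying a biotin acceptor peptide, though the record does not specify a downstream application.
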