Addgene plasmid #179694: pH6-MBP-TEV-BirA
Purpose: Expresses His6 tagged MBP-BirA fusion protein
Depositing lab: Mark Arbing. Depositing organization: University of California, Los Angeles (UCLA).
Backbone
  Vector backbone: pMAL-C2
  Backbone manufacturer: New England Biolabs
  Total vector size (bp): 7605
  Modifications to backbone: His6-thrombin site added at N-terminus of MBP.
  Vector type: Bacterial Expression
Growth in bacteria
  Bacterial resistance: Ampicillin, 100 μg/mL
  Growth temperature: 37°C
  Growth strain: DH5alpha
  Copy number: Unknown
Gene/Insert
  Gene/Insert name: BirA
  Species: Escherichia coli (strain K12)
  GenBank ID: U00006
  Tag / fusion protein: His6-MBP (N terminal on backbone)
  Cloning method: Gibson Cloning
  Sequencing primers: 5′ M13 reverse; 3′ M13 forward
Terms and licenses: Academic/Nonprofit Terms; Industry Terms: Not Available to Industry
Depositor comments: Express MBP-BirA fusion protein overnight at 18C. Lysis buffer: 50 mM Tris pH 8, 300 mM NaCl. Size exclusion buffer: 50 mM Tris pH 8.0, 150 mM NaCl.
How to cite: pH6-MBP-TEV-BirA was a gift from Mark Arbing (Addgene plasmid # 179694 ; http://n2t.net/addgene:179694 ; RRID:Addgene_179694)
